Addgene plasmid #236427: pET-30a-NSP10-SARS-CoV
Purpose: bacterial protein expression of NSP10
Depositing lab: Michele Pagano. Depositing organization: NYU Grossman School of Medicine. Publication: The NSP14/NSP10 RNA repair complex as a Pan-coronavirus therapeutic target. Rona G, Zeke A, Miwatani-Minter B, de Vries M, Kaur R, Schinlever A, Garcia SF, Goldberg HV, Wang H, Hinds TR, Bailly F, Zheng N, Cotelle P, Desmaele D, Landau NR, Dittmann M, Pagano M. Cell Death Differ. 2022 Feb;29(2):285-292. doi: 10.1038/s41418-021-00900-1. Epub 2021 Dec 3. PubMed 34862481.
Backbone
  Vector backbone: pET-30a
  Vector type: Bacterial Expression
Growth in bacteria
  Bacterial resistance: Kanamycin, 50 μg/mL
  Growth temperature: 37°C
  Growth strain: DH5alpha
  Copy number: Low Copy
Gene/Insert
  Gene/Insert name: NSP10
  Species: SARS-CoV
  Entrez Gene: ORF1ab (a.k.a. sarsp1)
  Tag / fusion protein: 6xHis (C terminal on insert)
  Cloning method: Restriction Enzyme; 5′ cloning site Unknown (unknown if destroyed)
Terms and licenses: Academic/Nonprofit Terms; Industry Terms: Not Available to Industry
How to cite: pET-30a-NSP10-SARS-CoV was a gift from Michele Pagano (Addgene plasmid # 236427 ; http://n2t.net/addgene:236427 ; RRID:Addgene_236427)
