[The description below was written by a language model from this plasmid's Addgene catalogue record and pLannotate feature annotations shown in this document.]
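Description:
pET-30a-NSP10-SARS-CoV is a bacterial expression plasmid of about 5.7 kb built on the pET-30a backbone for producing non-structural protein 10 (NSP10) of SARS-CoV in E. coli. It replicates from a pBR322/ColE1-type origin accompanied by the rop gene and the bom region, consistent with the low copy number recorded in the catalogue. Selection is by kanamycin through an aminoglycoside phosphotransferase gene. An f1 origin is also present, which allows single-stranded DNA production with helper phage. The short tetracycline-resistance fragments, the partial AmpR promoter and the predicted E. coli open reading frame in the annotation look like backbone remnants rather than functional elements.

The expression cassette follows the standard pET layout. A T7 promoter with an adjacent lac operator is followed by the T7 gene 10 ribosome binding site, the NSP10 coding region (annotated as a fragment of the SARS-CoV replicase polyprotein 1a), a downstream histidine tag and the T7 terminator. The tag spans 18 nt in the feature table, matching the C-terminal 6xHis listed in the record. The plasmid-borne lacI gene, under its own promoter, supplies lac repressor that holds the T7lac promoter off until lactose or IPTG is added. Expression therefore requires a host that supplies T7 RNA polymerase, whereas the listed DH5alpha strain serves for propagation only. The cloning sites used are not recorded.

NSP10 is a cofactor that stimulates the NSP14 exoribonuclease and the NSP16 2'-O-methyltransferase. The His tag allows metal-affinity purification of the recombinant protein, and the associated publication concerns the NSP14/NSP10 complex as a pan-coronavirus therapeutic target.
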