Features (pLannotate 1.2.2; 19 found; start..end, strand, type, name):
    780..801     +  protein_bind   CAP binding site: CAP binding activates transcription in the presence of cAMP. E. coli catabolite activator protein
    816..1107    +  CDS            TcR (fragment): tetracycline efflux protein; tet; confers resistance to tetracycline
   1179..1559    -  CDS            YPB1_ECOLX: Protein predicted: Swiss-Prot protein existence level 4. From Escherichia coli.
   1576..1767    +  CDS            rop: Rop protein, which maintains plasmids at low copy number; rop
   1869..2011    +  misc_feature   bom: basis of mobility region from pBR322
   2197..2785    -  rep_origin     ori: high-copy-number ColE1/pMB1/pBR322/pUC origin of replication
   2907..3722    +  CDS            KanR: aminoglycoside phosphotransferase; aph(3')-Ia; confers resistance to kanamycin in bacteria or G418 (Geneticin®) in eukaryotes
   3731..3788    -  promoter       AmpR promoter (fragment): bla
   3815..4270    -  rep_origin     f1 ori (sequence partly withheld): f1 bacteriophage origin of replication; arrow indicates direction of (+) strand synthesis
   4307..4354    -  terminator     T7 terminator: transcription terminator for bacteriophage T7 RNA polymerase
   4362..4411    -  CDS            SET1 (fragment): solubility-enhancement tag derived from T7 phage gene 10B
   4421..4438    -  CDS            9xHis (fragment): 9xHis affinity tag
   4508..4924    -  CDS            R1A_SARS (fragment): Experimental evidence at protein level: Swiss-Prot protein existence level 1. [Non-structural protein 10]: Plays a pivotal role in viral transcription by stimulating both nsp14 3'-5' exoribonuclease and nsp16 2'-O-methyltransferase activities. Therefore plays an essential role in viral mRNAs cap methylation. From Severe acute respiratory syndrome coronavirus (SARS-CoV).
   4935..4957    -  RBS            RBS: efficient ribosome binding site from bacteriophage T7 gene 10 (Olins and Rangwala, 1989)
   4972..4996    -  protein_bind   lac operator: The lac repressor binds to the lac operator to inhibit transcription in E. coli. This inhibition can be relieved by adding lactose or isopropyl-β-D-thiogalactopyranoside (IPTG). lac repressor encoded by lacI
   4997..5015    -  promoter       T7 promoter: promoter for bacteriophage T7 RNA polymerase
   5041..5320    +  CDS            TcR (fragment): tetracycline efflux protein; tet; confers resistance to tetracycline
   5328..5405    +  promoter       lacI promoter: lacI
   5406..767     +  CDS            lacI (across the origin): lac repressor; lacI; The lac repressor binds to the lac operator to inhibit transcription in E. coli. This inhibition can be relieved by adding lactose or isopropyl-β-D-thiogalactopyranoside (IPTG).
>Addgene plasmid #236427 | pET-30a-NSP10-SARS-CoV | addgene full sequence | sequence record 473707 | Addgene NGS Result
CCTGTAAAGCGGCGGTGCACAATCTTCTCGCGCAACGCGTCAGTGGGCTGATCATTAACTATCCGCTGGA
TGACCAGGATGCCATTGCTGTGGAAGCTGCCTGCACTAATGTTCCGGCGTTATTTCTTGATGTCTCTGAC
CAGACACCCATCAACAGTATTATTTTCTCCCATGAAGACGGTACGCGACTGGGCGTGGAGCATCTGGTCG
CATTGGGTCACCAGCAAATCGCGCTGTTAGCGGGCCCATTAAGTTCTGTCTCGGCGCGTCTGCGTCTGGC
TGGCTGGCATAAATATCTCACTCGCAATCAAATTCAGCCGATAGCGGAACGGGAAGGCGACTGGAGTGCC
ATGTCCGGTTTTCAACAAACCATGCAAATGCTGAATGAGGGCATCGTTCCCACTGCGATGCTGGTTGCCA
ACGATCAGATGGCGCTGGGCGCAATGCGCGCCATTACCGAGTCCGGGCTGCGCGTTGGTGCGGACATCTC
GGTAGTGGGATACGACGATACCGAAGACAGCTCATGTTATATCCCGCCGTTAACCACCATCAAACAGGAT
TTTCGCCTGCTGGGGCAAACCAGCGTGGACCGCTTGCTGCAACTCTCTCAGGGCCAGGCGGTGAAGGGCA
ATCAGCTGTTGCCCGTCTCACTGGTGAAAAGAAAAACCACCCTGGCGCCCAATACGCAAACCGCCTCTCC
CCGCGCGTTGGCCGATTCATTAATGCAGCTGGCACGACAGGTTTCCCGACTGGAAAGCGGGCAGTGAGCG
CAACGCAATTAATGTAAGTTAGCTCACTCATTAGGCACCGGGATCTCGACCGATGCCCTTGAGAGCCTTC
AACCCAGTCAGCTCCTTCCGGTGGGCGCGGGGCATGACTATCGTCGCCGCACTTATGACTGTCTTCTTTA
TCATGCAACTCGTAGGACAGGTGCCGGCAGCGCTCTGGGTCATTTTCGGCGAGGACCGCTTTCGCTGGAG
CGCGACGATGATCGGCCTGTCGCTTGCGGTATTCGGAATCTTGCACGCCCTCGCTCAAGCCTTCGTCACT
GGTCCCGCCACCAAACGTTTCGGCGAGAAGCAGGCCATTATCGCCGGCATGGCGGCCCCACGGGTGCGCA
TGATCGTGCTCCTGTCGTTGAGGACCCGGCTAGGCTGGCGGGGTTGCCTTACTGGTTAGCAGAATGAATC
ACCGATACGCGAGCGAACGTGAAGCGACTGCTGCTGCAAAACGTCTGCGACCTGAGCAACAACATGAATG
GTCTTCGGTTTCCGTGTTTCGTAAAGTCTGGAAACGCGGAAGTCAGCGCCCTGCACCATTATGTTCCGGA
TCTGCATCGCAGGATGCTGCTGGCTACCCTGTGGAACACCTACATCTGTATTAACGAAGCGCTGGCATTG
ACCCTGAGTGATTTTTCTCTGGTCCCGCCGCATCCATACCGCCAGTTGTTTACCCTCACAACGTTCCAGT
AACCGGGCATGTTCATCATCAGTAACCCGTATCGTGAGCATCCTCTCTCGTTTCATCGGTATCATTACCC
CCATGAACAGAAATCCCCCTTACACGGAGGCATCAGTGACCAAACAGGAAAAAACCGCCCTTAACATGGC
CCGCTTTATCAGAAGCCAGACATTAACGCTTCTGGAGAAACTCAACGAGCTGGACGCGGATGAACAGGCA
GACATCTGTGAATCGCTTCACGACCACGCTGATGAGCTTTACCGCAGCTGCCTCGCGCGTTTCGGTGATG
ACGGTGAAAACCTCTGACACATGCAGCTCCCGGAGACGGTCACAGCTTGTCTGTAAGCGGATGCCGGGAG
CAGACAAGCCCGTCAGGGCGCGTCAGCGGGTGTTGGCGGGTGTCGGGGCGCAGCCATGACCCAGTCACGT
AGCGATAGCGGAGTGTATACTGGCTTAACTATGCGGCATCAGAGCAGATTGTACTGAGAGTGCACCATAT
ATGCGGTGTGAAATACCGCACAGATGCGTAAGGAGAAAATACCGCATCAGGCGCTCTTCCGCTTCCTCGC
TCACTGACTCGCTGCGCTCGGTCGTTCGGCTGCGGCGAGCGGTATCAGCTCACTCAAAGGCGGTAATACG
GTTATCCACAGAATCAGGGGATAACGCAGGAAAGAACATGTGAGCAAAAGGCCAGCAAAAGGCCAGGAAC
CGTAAAAAGGCCGCGTTGCTGGCGTTTTTCCATAGGCTCCGCCCCCCTGACGAGCATCACAAAAATCGAC
GCTCAAGTCAGAGGTGGCGAAACCCGACAGGACTATAAAGATACCAGGCGTTTCCCCCTGGAAGCTCCCT
CGTGCGCTCTCCTGTTCCGACCCTGCCGCTTACCGGATACCTGTCCGCCTTTCTCCCTTCGGGAAGCGTG
GCGCTTTCTCATAGCTCACGCTGTAGGTATCTCAGTTCGGTGTAGGTCGTTCGCTCCAAGCTGGGCTGTG
TGCACGAACCCCCCGTTCAGCCCGACCGCTGCGCCTTATCCGGTAACTATCGTCTTGAGTCCAACCCGGT
AAGACACGACTTATCGCCACTGGCAGCAGCCACTGGTAACAGGATTAGCAGAGCGAGGTATGTAGGCGGT
GCTACAGAGTTCTTGAAGTGGTGGCCTAACTACGGCTACACTAGAAGGACAGTATTTGGTATCTGCGCTC
TGCTGAAGCCAGTTACCTTCGGAAAAAGAGTTGGTAGCTCTTGATCCGGCAAACAAACCACCGCTGGTAG
CGGTGGTTTTTTTGTTTGCAAGCAGCAGATTACGCGCAGAAAAAAAGGATCTCAAGAAGATCCTTTGATC
TTTTCTACGGGGTCTGACGCTCAGTGGAACGAAAACTCACGTTAAGGGATTTTGGTCATGAACAATAAAA
CTGTCTGCTTACATAAACAGTAATACAAGGGGTGTTATGAGCCATATTCAACGGGAAACGTCTTGCTCTA
GGCCGCGATTAAATTCCAACATGGATGCTGATTTATATGGGTATAAATGGGCTCGCGATAATGTCGGGCA
ATCAGGTGCGACAATCTATCGATTGTATGGGAAGCCCGATGCGCCAGAGTTGTTTCTGAAACATGGCAAA
GGTAGCGTTGCCAATGATGTTACAGATGAGATGGTCAGACTAAACTGGCTGACGGAATTTATGCCTCTTC
CGACCATCAAGCATTTTATCCGTACTCCTGATGATGCATGGTTACTCACCACTGCGATCCCCGGGAAAAC
AGCATTCCAGGTATTAGAAGAATATCCTGATTCAGGTGAAAATATTGTTGATGCGCTGGCAGTGTTCCTG
CGCCGGTTGCATTCGATTCCTGTTTGTAATTGTCCTTTTAACAGCGATCGCGTATTTCGTCTCGCTCAGG
CGCAATCACGAATGAATAACGGTTTGGTTGATGCGAGTGATTTTGATGACGAGCGTAATGGCTGGCCTGT
TGAACAAGTCTGGAAAGAAATGCATAAACTTTTGCCATTCTCACCGGATTCAGTCGTCACTCATGGTGAT
TTCTCACTTGATAACCTTATTTTTGACGAGGGGAAATTAATAGGTTGTATTGATGTTGGACGAGTCGGAA
TCGCAGACCGATACCAGGATCTTGCCATCCTATGGAACTGCCTCGGTGAGTTTTCTCCTTCATTACAGAA
ACGGCTTTTTCAAAAATATGGTATTGATAATCCTGATATGAATAAATTGCAGTTTCATTTGATGCTCGAT
GAGTTTTTCTAAGAATTAATTCATGAGCGGATACATATTTGAATGTATTTAGAAAAATAAACAAATAGGG
GTTCCGCGCACATTTCCCCGAAAAGTGCCACCTGAAATTGTAAACGTTAATATTTTGTTAAAATTCGCGT
TAAATTTTTGTTAAATCAGCTCATTTTTTAACCAATAGGCCGAAATCGGCAAAATCCCTTATAAATCAAA
AGAATAGACCGAGATAGGGT
[37 nt withheld, positions 3941-3977]
AAAGAACGTGGACTCCAACGTCAAAGG
[49 nt withheld, positions 4005-4053]
T
[91 nt withheld, positions 4055-4145]
G
[124 nt withheld, positions 4147-4270]
CCCATTCGCCAATCCGGATATAGTTCCTCCTTTCAGCAAAAAACCCCTCAAGACCCGTTTAGAGGCCCCA
AGGGGTTATGCTAGTTATTGCTCAGCGGTGGCAGCAGCCAACTCAGCTTCCTTTCGGGCTTTGTTAGCAG
CCGGATCTCAGTGGTGGTGGTGGTGGTGCTCGAGTGCGGCCGCAAGCTTTCATTAGTGGTGGTGGTGGTG
ATGGCTGCCACCACCGGAACCGCCACCCTGCATCAGCGGCTCACGCAGCTGGTCGCAGCTACAACCATAA
CCTTTCCACATACCGCACACGGTGCATACGGTGTTGCGCAAGGTGAAACCAACCGGGTCGTTAGCGCACG
TGGTCGGAATCTGCACGTATTTACCCTTTAAGTCGCAAAAGCCTTTCGGATTCGGATGGTCGATATGACA
ACGGCAGTACAGGCAACAAGATGCGCCGCCGAACGACTCTTGATCCATGTTGGCTTCCGGGGTAACCGTG
ATCGCTTGGCCTGTACCAGTATGGGTACACAGCATCTTCACGCAATTGGTAATCGGTTGGCCGCCGGAAG
CCAAGTAATCTTTATACGCCTTCGCTGGATCAACTGCAAACGCGCAGAAGCTCAGGACGGTGCTGTTAGC
GGGTACTTCTGTCGCATTTCCTGCCATATGTATATCTCCTTCTTAAAGTTAAACAAAATTATTTCTAGAG
GGGAATTGTTATCCGCTCACAATTCCCCTATAGTGAGTCGTATTAATTTCGCGGGATCGAGATCGATCTC
GATCCTCTACGCCGGACGCATCGTGGCCGGCATCACCGGCGCCACAGGTGCGGTTGCTGGCGCCTATATC
GCCGACATCACCGATGGGGAAGATCGGGCTCGCCACTTCGGGCTCATGAGCGCTTGTTTCGGCGTGGGTA
TGGTGGCAGGCCCCGTGGCCGGGGGACTGTTGGGCGCCATCTCCTTGCATGCACCATTCCTTGCGGCGGC
GGTGCTCAACGGCCTCAACCTACTACTGGGCTGCTTCCTAATGCAGGAGTCGCATAAGGGAGAGCGTCGA
GATCCCGGACACCATCGAATGGCGCAAAACCTTTCGCGGTATGGCATGATAGCGCCCGGAAGAGAGTCAA
TTCAGGGTGGTGAATGTGAAACCAGTAACGTTATACGATGTCGCAGAGTATGCCGGTGTCTCTTATCAGA
CCGTTTCCCGCGTGGTGAACCAGGCCAGCCACGTTTCTGCGAAAACGCGGGAAAAAGTGGAAGCGGCGAT
GGCGGAGCTGAATTACATTCCCAACCGCGTGGCACAACAACTGGCGGGCAAACAGTCGTTGCTGATTGGC
GTTGCCACCTCCAGTCTGGCCCTGCACGCGCCGTCGCAAATTGTCGCGGCGATTAAATCTCGCGCCGATC
AACTGGGTGCCAGCGTGGTGGTGTCGATGGTAGAACGAAGCGGCGTCGAAG
